>Addgene plasmid #235548 | pTRIP-SFFV-EGFP-FLAG-UL36USP (C40) | addgene full sequence | sequence record 471940 | Addgene NGS Result
ACATAATTGGACAAACTACCTACAGAGATTTAAAGCTCTAAGGTAAATATAAAATTTTTAAGTGTATAAT
GTGTTAAACTACTGATTCTAATTGTTTGTGTATTTTAGATTCCAACCTATGGAACTGATGAATGGGAGCA
GTGGTGGAATGCCTTTAATGAGGAAAACCTGTTTTGCTCAGAAGAAATGCCATCTAGTGATGATGAGGCT
ACTGCTGACTCTCAACATTCTACTCCTCCAAAAAAGAAGAGAAAGGTAGAAGACCCCAAGGACTTTCCTT
CAGAATTGCTAAGTTTTTTGAGTCATGCTGTGTTTAGTAATAGAACTCTTGCTTGCTTTGCTATTTACAC
CACAAAGGAAAAAGCTGCACTGCTATACAAGAAAATTATGGAAAAATATTCTGTAACCTTTATAAGTAGG
CATAACAGTTATAATCATAACATACTGTTTTTTCTTACTCCACACAGGCATAGAGTGTCTGCTATTAATA
ACTATGCTCAAAAATTGTGTACCTTTAGCTTTTTAATTTGTAAAGGGGTTAATAAGGAATATTTGATGTA
TAGTGCCTTGACTAGAGATCATAATCAGCCATACCACATTTGTAGAGGTTTTACTTGCTTTAAAAAACCT
CCCACACCTCCCCCTGAACCTGAAACATAAAATGAATGCAATTGTTGTTGTTAACTTGTTTATTGCAGCT
TATAATGGTTACAAATAAAGCAATAGCATCACAAATTTCACAAATAAAGCATTTTTTTCACTGCATTCTA
GTTGTGGTTTGTCCAAACTCATCAATGTATCTTATCATGTCTGGATCAACTGGATAACTCAAGCTAACCA
AAATCATCCCAAACTTCCCACCCCATACCCTATTACCACTGCCAATTACCTGTGGTTTCATTTACTCTAA
ACCTGTGATTCCTCTGAATTATTTTCATTTTAAAGAAATTGTATTTGTTAAATATGTACTACAAACTTAG
TAGTTGGAAGGGCTAATTCACTCCCAAAGAAGACAAGATATCCTTGATCTGTGGATCTACCACACACAAG
GCTACTTCCCTGATTAGCAGAACTACACACCAGGGCCAGGGGTCAGATATCCACTGACCTTTGGATGGTG
CTACAAGCTAGTACCAGTTGAGCCAGATAAGGTAGAAGAGGCCAATAAAGGAGAGAACACCAGCTTGTTA
CACCCTGTGAGCCTGCATGGGATGGATGACCCGGAGAGAGAAGTGTTAGAGTGGAGGTTTGACAGCCGCC
TAGCATTTCATCACGTGGCCCGAGAGCTGCATCCGGAGTACTTCAAGAACTGCTGATATCGAGCTTGCTA
CAAGGGACTTTCCGCTGGGGACTTTCCAGGGAGGCGTGGCCTGGGCGGGACTGGGGAGTGGCGAGCCCTC
AGATCCTGCATATAAGCAGCTGCTTTTTGCCTGTACTGGGTCTCTCTGGTTAGACCAGATCTGAGCCTGG
GAGCTCTCTGGCTAACTAGGGAACCCACTGCTTAAGCCTCAATAAAGCTTGCCTTGAGTGCTTCAAGTAG
TGTGTGCCCGTCTGTTGTGTGACTCTGGTAACTAGAGATCCCTCAGACCCTTTTAGTCAGTGTGGAAAAT
CTCTAGCAGTGGCGCCCGAACAGGGACTTGAAAGCGAAAGGGAAACCAGAGGAGCTCTCTCGACGCAGGA
CTCGGCTTGCTGAAGCGCGCACGGCAAGAGGCGAGGGGCGGCGACTGGTGAGTACGCCAAAAATTTTGAC
TAGCGGAGGCTAGAAGGAGAGAGATGGGTGCGAGAGCGTCAGTATTAAGCGGGGGAGAATTAGATCGCGA
TGGGAAAAAATTCGGTTAAGGCCAGGGGGAAAGAAAAAATATAAATTAAAACATATAGTATGGGCAAGCA
GGGAGCTAGAACGATTCGCAGTTAATCCTGGCCTGTTAGAAACATCAGAAGGCTGTAGACAAATACTGGG
ACAGCTACAACCATCCCTTCAGACAGGATCAGAAGAACTTAGATCATTATATAATACAGTAGCAACCCTC
TATTGTGTGCATCAAAGGATAGAGATAAAAGACACCAAGGAAGCTTTAGACAAGATAGAGGAAGAGCAAA
ACAAAAGTAAGACCACCGCACAGCAAGCGGCCGCTGATCTTCAGACCTGGAGGAGGAGATATGAGGGACA
ATTGGAGAAGTGAATTATATAAATATAAAGTAGTAAAAATTGAACCATTAGGAGTAGCACCCACCAAGGC
AAAGAGAAGAGTGGTGCAGAGAGAAAAAAGAGCAGTGGGAATAGGAGCTTTGTTCCTTGGGTTCTTGGGA
GCAGCAGGAAGCACTATGGGCGCAGCGTCAATGACGCTGACGGTACAGGCCAGACAATTATTGTCTGGTA
TAGTGCAGCAGCAGAACAATTTGCTGAGGGCTATTGAGGCGCAACAGCATCTGTTGCAACTCACAGTCTG
GGGCATCAAGCAGCTCCAGGCAAGAATCCTGGCTGTGGAAAGATACCTAAAGGATCAACAGCTCCTGGGG
ATTTGGGGTTGCTCTGGAAAACTCATTTGCACCACTGCTGTGCCTTGGAATGCTAGTTGGAGTAATAAAT
CTCTGGAACAGATTTGGAATCACACGACCTGGATGGAGTGGGACAGAGAAATTAACAATTACACAAGCTT
AATACACTCCTTAATTGAAGAATCGCAAAACCAGCAAGAAAAGAATGAACAAGAATTATTGGAATTAGAT
AAATGGGCAAGTTTGTGGAATTGGTTTAACATAACAAATTGGCTGTGGTATATAAAATTATTCATAATGA
TAGTAGGAGGCTTGGTAGGTTTAAGAATAGTTTTTGCTGTACTTTCTATAGTGAATAGAGTTAGGCAGGG
ATATTCACCATTATCGTTTCAGACCCACCTCCCAACCCCGAGGGGACCCGACAGGCCCGAAGGAATAGAA
GAAGAAGGTGGAGAGAGAGACAGAGACAGATCCATTCGATTAGTGAACGGATCTCGACGGTATCGCCGAA
TTCACAAATGGCAGTATTCATCCACAATTTTAAAAGAAAAGGGGGGATTGGGGGGTACAGTGCAGGGGAA
AGAATAGTAGACATAATAGCAACAGACATACAAACTAAAGAATTACAAAAACAAATTACAAAAATTCAAA
ATTTTCGGGTTTATTACAGGGACAGCAGAGATCCACTTTGGCTGATACGCGTCTGCAGCCCCGATAAAAT
AAAAGATTTTATTTAGTCTCCAGAAAAAGGGGGGAATGAAAGACCCCACCTGTAGGTTTGGCAAGCTAGC
TGCAGTAACGCCATTTTGCAAGGCATGGAAAAATACCAAACCAAGAATAGAGAAGTTCAGATCAAGGGCG
GGTACATGAAAATAGCTAACGTTGGGCCAAACAGGATATCTGCGGTGAGCAGTTTCGGCCCCGGCCCGGG
GCCAAGAACAGATGGTCACCGCAGTTTCGGCCCCGGCCCGAGGCCAAGAACAGATGGTCCCCAGATATGG
CCCAACCCTCAGCAGTTTCTTAAGACCCATCAGATGTTTCCAGGCTCCCCCAAGGACCTGAAATGACCCT
GCGCCTTATTTGAATTAACCAATCAGCCTGCTTCTCGCTTCTGTTCGCGCGCTTCTGCTTCCCGAGCTCT
ATAAAAGAGCTCACAACCCCTCACTCGGCGCGCCAGTCCTCCGACAGACTGAGTCGCCCGGGCCGCGGCC
GCGGGCTAGCGGATCCCCACCGGTCGCCACCATGGTGAGCAAGGGCGAGGAGCTGTTCACCGGGGTGGTG
CCCATCCTGGTCGAGCTGGACGGCGACGTAAACGGCCACAAGTTCAGCGTGTCCGGCGAGGGCGAGGGCG
ATGCCACCTACGGCAAGCTGACCCTGAAGTTCATCTGCACCACCGGCAAGCTGCCCGTGCCCTGGCCCAC
CCTCGTGACCACCCTGACCTACGGCGTGCAGTGCTTCAGCCGCTACCCCGACCACATGAAGCAGCACGAC
TTCTTCAAGTCCGCCATGCCCGAAGGCTACGTCCAGGAGCGCACCATCTTCTTCAAGGACGACGGCAACT
ACAAGACCCGCGCCGAGGTGAAGTTCGAGGGCGACACCCTGGTGAACCGCATCGAGCTGAAGGGCATCGA
CTTCAAGGAGGACGGCAACATCCTGGGGCACAAGCTGGAGTACAACTACAACAGCCACAACGTCTATATC
ATGGCCGACAAGCAGAAGAACGGCATCAAGGTGAACTTCAAGATCCGCCACAACATCGAGGACGGCAGCG
TGCAGCTCGCCGACCACTACCAGCAGAACACCCCCATCGGCGACGGCCCCGTGCTGCTGCCCGACAACCA
CTACCTGAGCACCCAGTCCGCCCTGAGCAAAGACCCCAACGAGAAGCGCGATCACATGGTCCTGCTGGAG
TTCGTGACCGCCGCCGGGATCACTCTCGGCATGGACGAGCTGTACAAGACTAGTATGGACTACAAAGACG
ATGACGACAAGATGATCGCGGGCACCCCACCGCACTCCACGATGGAACGCGGGGGGGATCGCGACATCGT
GGTCACCGGTGCTCGGAACCAGTTCGCGCCCGACCTGGAGCCGGGGGGGTCGGTATCGTGCATGCGCTCG
TCGCTGTCCTTTCTCAGCCTCATATTTGATGTGGGCCCTCGCGACGTCCTGTCCGCGGAGGCCATCGAGG
GATGTTTGGTCGAGGGGGGCGAGTGGACGCGCGCGACCGCGGGCCCTGGGCCGCCGCGCATGTGTTCGAT
CGTCGAGCTCCCCAACTTCCTCGAGTACCCAGGGGCGCGCGGCGGACTGCGCTGTGTCTTCTCGCGCGTA
TACGGCGAGGTGGGCTTCTTCGGGGAGCCCGCGGCGGGCCTGCTGGAGACACAATGCCCCGCACACACGT
TCTTCGCCGGCCCGTGGGCCCTGCGCCCCCTGTCGTACACGCTCCTAACCATTGGCCCCCTAGGGATGGG
GCTGTTCAGGGACGGCGACACCGCATACCTTTTTGACCCGCACGGCCTTCCGGAGGGCACCCCCGCGTTC
ATCGCCAAAGTGCGGGCGGGGGACATGTATCCATACCTGACGTATTACACCCGCGATCGCCCGGACGTAC
GGTGGGCGGGAGCCATGGTGTTTTTCGTGCCGTCGGGCCCGGAACCCGCGGCTCCTGCGGACTTGACGGC
CGCGGCTCTGCATCTTTACGGGGCCAGCGAGACTTACCTGCAGGACGAAGCGTTCAGCGAACGGCGCGTG
GCCATCACGCACCCCCTGCGGGGCGAGATCGCGGGCCTGGGGGAGCCCTGCGTCGGCGTGGGCCCCCGGG
AGGGGGTAGGGGGCCCGGGGCCACACCCGCCCACAGCCGCCCAGTCGCCGCCACCGACCCGGGCCCGTCG
CGACGACAGGGCCTCCGAGACATCCCGGGGGACGGCCGGTCCGTCGGCAAAACCAGAGGCCAAGCGCCCG
AATCGGGCGCCCGACGATGTATGGGCGGTGGCCCTGAAGGGTACCCCACCCACGGATCCCCCCTCCGCCG
ACCCACCCTCCGCCGACCCACCCTCCGCGATCCCACCACCGCCTCCCTCCGCCCCCAAGACCCCCGCCGC
AGAGGCGGCCGAAGAAGATGACGACGACATGCGGGTCCTGGAGATGGGCGTCGTCCCGGTTGGTCGGCAC
CGGGCACGCTACTCGGCCGGCCTTCCCAAGCGCCGCCGACCCACCTGGACTCCGCCTTCCAGCGTCGAAG
ACCTGACTTCGGGGGAGAAAACGAAACGCTCGGCCCCCCCTGCCAAAACCAAGAAGAAATCCACCCCCAA
AGGCAAAACCCCCGTCGGGGCCGCGGTCCCCGCCTCCGTTCCGGAGCCTGTCCTCGCCTCGGCACCCCCC
GACCCGGCCGGGCCGCCGGTCGCCGAGGCGGGCGAGGACGACGGGCCCACGGTTCCGGCGTCCTCACAGG
CCCTCGAGGCGCTGAAGACTCGCCGCTGAGTCGAGACCTAGAAAAACATGGAGCAATCACAAGTAGCAAT
ACAGCAGCTACCAATGCTGATTGTGCCTGGCTAGAAGCACAAGAGGAGGAGGAGGTGGGTTTTCCAGTCA
CACCTCAGGTACCTTTAAGACCAATGACTTACAAGGCAGCTGTAGATCTTAGCCACTTTTTAAAAGAAAA
GGGGGGACTGGAAGGGCTAATTCACTCCCAACGAAGACAAAATCGTCGAGAGATGCTGCATATAAGCAGC
TGCTTTTTGCTTGTACTGGGTCTCTCTGGTTAGACCAGATCTGAGCCTGGGAGCTCTCTGGCTAACTAGG
GAACCCACTGCTTAAGCCTCAATAAAGCTTGCCTTGAGTGCTTCAAGTAGTGTGTGCCCGTCTGTTGTGT
GACTCTGGTAACTAGAGATCCCTCAGACCCTTTTAGTCAGTGTGGAAAATCTCTAGCAGTAGTAGTTCAT
GTCATCTTATTATTCAGTATTTATAACTTGCAAAGAAATGAATATCAGAGAGTGAGAGGCCTTGACATTA
TAATAGATTTAGCAGGAATTGAACTAGGAGTGGAGCACACAGGCAAAGCTGCAGAAGTACTTGGAAGAAG
CCACCAGAGATACTCACGATTCTGCACATACCTGGCTAATCCCAGATCCTAAGGATTACATTAAGTTTAC
TAACATTTATATAATGATTTATAGTTTAAAGTATAAACTTATCTAATTTACTATTCTGACAGATATTAAT
TAATCCTCAAATATCATAAGAGATGATTACTATTATCCCCATTTAACACAAGAGGAAACTGAGAGGGAAA
GATGTTGAAGTAATTTTCCCACAATTACAGCATCCGTTAGTTACGACTCTATGATCTTCTGACACAAATT
CCATTTACTCCTCACCCTATGACTCAGTCGAATATATCAAAGTTATGGACATTATGCTAAGTAACAAATT
ACCCTTTTATATAGTAAATACTGAGTAGATTGAGAGAAGAAATTGTTTGCAAACCTGAATAGCTTCAAGA
AGAAGAGAAGTGAGGATAAGAATAACAGTTGTCATTTAACAAGTTTTAACAAGTAACTTGGTTAGAAAGG
GATTCAAATGCATAAAGCAAGGGATAAATTTTTCTGGCAACAAGACTATACAATATAACCTTAAATATGA
CTTCAAATAATTGTTGGAACTTGATAAAACTAATTAAATATTATTGAAGATTATCAATATTATAAATGTA
ATTTACTTTTAAAAAGGGAACATAGAAATGTGTATCATTAGAGTAGAAAACAATCCTTATTATCACAATT
TGTCAAAACAAGTTTGTTATTAACACAAGTAGAATACTGCATTCAATTAAGTTGACTGCAGATTTTGTGT
TTTGTTAAAATTAGAAAGAGATAACAACAATTTGAATTATTGAAAGTAACATGTAAATAGTTCTACATAC
GTTCTTTTGACATCTTGTTCAATCATTGATCGAAGTTCTTTATCTTGGAAGAATTTGTTCCAAAGACTCT
GAAATAAGGAAAACAATCTATTATATAGTCTCACACCTTTGTTTTACTTTTAGTGATTTCAATTTAATAA
TGTAAATGGTTAAAATTTATTCTTCTCTGAGATCATTTCACATTGCAGATAGAAAACCTGAGACTGGGGT
AATTTTTATTAAAATCTAATTTAATCTCAGAAACACATCTTTATTCTAACATCAATTTTTCCAGTTTGAT
ATTATCATATAAAGTCAGCCTTCCTCATCTGCAGGTTCCACAACAAAAATCCAACCAACTGTGGATCAAA
AATATTGGGAAAAAATTAAAAATAGCAATACAACAATAAAAAAATACAAATCAGAAAAACAGCACAGTAT
AACAACTTTATTTAGCATTTACAATCTATTAGGTATTATAAGTAATCTAGCCAGATCCTCTACGCCGGAC
GCATCGTGGCCGGCATCACCGGCGCCACAGGTGCGGTTGCTGGCGCCTATATCGCCGACATCACCGATGG
GGAAGATCGGGCTCGCCACTTCGGGCTCATGAGCGCTTGTTTCGGCGTGGGTATGGTGGCAGGCCCCGTG
GCCGGGGGACTGTTGGGCGCCATCTCCTTGCATGCACCATTCCTTGCGGCGGCGGTGCTCAACGGCCTCA
ACCTACTACTGGGCTGCTTCCTAATGCAGGAGTCGCATAAGGGAGAGCGTCGAATGGTGCACTCTCAGTA
CAATCTGCTCTGATGCCGCATAGTTAAGCCAGCCCCGACACCCGCCAACACCCGCTGACGCGCCCTGACG
GGCTTGTCTGCTCCCGGCATCCGCTTACAGACAAGCTGTGACCGTCTCCGGGAGCTGCATGTGTCAGAGG
TTTTCACCGTCATCACCGAAACGCGCGAGACGAAAGGGCCTCGTGATACGCCTATTTTTATAGGTTAATG
TCATGATAATAATGGTTTCTTAGACGTCAGGTGGCACTTTTCGGGGAAATGTGCGCGGAACCCCTATTTG
TTTATTTTTCTAAATACATTCAAATATGTATCCGCTCATGAGACAATAACCCTGATAAATGCTTCAATAA
TATTGAAAAAGGAAGAGTATGAGTATTCAACATTTCCGTGTCGCCCTTATTCCCTTTTTTGCGGCATTTT
GCCTTCCTGTTTTTGCTCACCCAGAAACGCTGGTGAAAGTAAAAGATGCTGAAGATCAGTTGGGTGCACG
AGTGGGTTACATCGAACTGGATCTCAACAGCGGTAAGATCCTTGAGAGTTTTCGCCCCGAAGAACGTTTT
CCAATGATGAGCACTTTTAAAGTTCTGCTATGTGGCGCGGTATTATCCCGTATTGACGCCGGGCAAGAGC
AACTCGGTCGCCGCATACACTATTCTCAGAATGACTTGGTTGAGTACTCACCAGTCACAGAAAAGCATCT
TACGGATGGCATGACAGTAAGAGAATTATGCAGTGCTGCCATAACCATGAGTGATAACACTGCGGCCAAC
TTACTTCTGACAACGATCGGAGGACCGAAGGAGCTAACCGCTTTTTTGCACAACATGGGGGATCATGTAA
CTCGCCTTGATCGTTGGGAACCGGAGCTGAATGAAGCCATACCAAACGACGAGCGTGACACCACGATGCC
TGTAGCAATGGCAACAACGTTGCGCAAACTATTAACTGGCGAACTACTTACTCTAGCTTCCCGGCAACAA
TTAATAGACTGGATGGAGGCGGATAAAGTTGCAGGACCACTTCTGCGCTCGGCCCTTCCGGCTGGCTGGT
TTATTGCTGATAAATCTGGAGCCGGTGAGCGTGGGTCTCGCGGTATCATTGCAGCACTGGGGCCAGATGG
TAAGCCCTCCCGTATCGTAGTTATCTACACGACGGGGAGTCAGGCAACTATGGATGAACGAAATAGACAG
ATCGCTGAGATAGGTGCCTCACTGATTAAGCATTGGTAACTGTCAGACCAAGTTTACTCATATATACTTT
AGATTGATTTAAAACTTCATTTTTAATTTAAAAGGATCTAGGTGAAGATCCTTTTTGATAATCTCATGAC
CAAAATCCCTTAACGTGAGTTTTCGTTCCACTGAGCGTCAGACCCCGTAGAAAAGATCAAAGGATCTTCT
TGAGATCCTTTTTTTCTGCGCGTAATCTGCTGCTTGCAAACAAAAAAACCACCGCTACCAGCGGTGGTTT
GTTTGCCGGATCAAGAGCTACCAACTCTTTTTCCGAAGGTAACTGGCTTCAGCAGAGCGCAGATACCAAA
TACTGTTCTTCTAGTGTAGCCGTAGTTAGGCCACCACTTCAAGAACTCTGTAGCACCGCCTACATACCTC
GCTCTGCTAATCCTGTTACCAGTGGCTGCTGCCAGTGGCGATAAGTCGTGTCTTACCGGGTTGGACTCAA
GACGATAGTTACCGGATAAGGCGCAGCGGTCGGGCTGAACGGGGGGTTCGTGCACACAGCCCAGCTTGGA
GCGAACGACCTACACCGAACTGAGATACCTACAGCGTGAGCTATGAGAAAGCGCCACGCTTCCCGAAGGG
AGAAAGGCGGACAGGTATCCGGTAAGCGGCAGGGTCGGAACAGGAGAGCGCACGAGGGAGCTTCCAGGGG
GAAACGCCTGGTATCTTTATAGTCCTGTCGGGTTTCGCCACCTCTGACTTGAGCGTCGATTTTTGTGATG
CTCGTCAGGGGGGCGGAGCCTATGGAAAAACGCCAGCAACGCGGCCTTTTTACGGTTCCTGGCCTTTTGC
TGGCCTTTTGCTCACATGTTCTTTCCTGCGTTATCCCCTGATTCTGTGGATAACCGTATTACCGCCTTTG
AGTGAGCTGATACCGCTCGCCGCAGCCGAACGACCGAGCGCAGCGAGTCAGTGAGCGAGGAAGCGGAAGA
GCGCCCAATACGCAAACCGCCTCTCCCCGCGCGTTGGCCGATTCATTAATGCAGCTGTGGAATGTGTGTC
AGTTAGGGTGTGGAAAGTCCCCAGGCTCCCCAGCAGGCAGAAGTATGCAAAGCATGCATCTCAATTAGTC
AGCAACCAGGTGTGGAAAGTCCCCAGGCTCCCCAGCAGGCAGAAGTATGCAAAGCATGCATCTCAATTAG
TCAGCAACCATAGTCCCGCCCCTAACTCCGCCCATCCCGCCCCTAACTCCGCCCAGTTCCGCCCATTCTC
CGCCCCATGGCTGACTAATTTTTTTTATTTATGCAGAGGCCGAGGCCGCCTCGGCCTCTGAGCTATTCCA
GAAGTAGTGAGGAGGCTTTTTTGGAGGCCTAGGCTTTTGCAAAAAGCTTGGACACAAGACAGGCTTGCGA
GATATGTTTGAGAATACCACTTTATCCCGCGTCAGGGAGAGGCAGTGCGTAAAAAGACGCGGACTCATGT
GAAATACTGGTTTTTAGTGCGCCAGATCTCTATAATCTCGCGCAACCTATTTTCCCCTCGAACACTTTTT
AAGCCGTAGATAAACAGGCTGGGACACTTCACATGAGCGAAAAATACATCGTCACCTGGGACATGTTGCA
GATCCATGCACGTAAACTCGCAAGCCGACTGATGCCTTCTGAACAATGGAAAGGCATTATTGCCGTAAGC
CGTGGCGGTCTGTACCGGGTGCGTTACTGGCGCGTGAACTGGGTATTCGTCATGTCGATACCGTTTGTAT
TTCCAGCTACGATCACGACAACCAGCGCGAGCTTAAAGTGCTGAAACGCGCAGAAGGCGATGGCGAAGGC
TTCATCGTTATTGATGACCTGGTGGATACCGGTGGTACTGCGGTTGCGATTCGTGAAATGTATCCAAAAG
CGCACTTTGTCACCATCTTCGCAAAACCGGCTGGTCGTCCGCTGGTTGATGACTATGTTGTTGATATCCC
GCAAGATACCTGGATTGAACAGCCGTGGGATATGGGCGTCGTATTCGTCCCGCCAATCTCCGGTCGCTAA
TCTTTTCAACGCCTGGCACTGCCGGGCGTTGTTCTTTTTAACTTCAGGCGGGTTACAATAGTTTCCAGTA
AGTATTCTGGAGGCTGCATCCATGACACAGGCAAACCTGAGCGAAACCCTGTTCAAACCCCGCTTTAAAC
ATCCTGAAACCTCGACGCTAGTCCGCCGCTTTAATCACGGCGCACAACCGCCTGTGCAGTCGGCCCTTGA
TGGTAAAACCATCCCTCACTGGTATCGCATGATTAACCGTCTGATGTGGATCTGGCGCGGCATTGACCCA
CGCGAAATCCTCGACGTCCAGGCACGTATTGTGATGAGCGATGCCGAACGTACCGACGATGATTTATACG
ATACGGTGATTGGCTACCGTGGCGGCAACTGGATTTATGAGTGGGCCCCGGATCTTTGTGAAGGAACCTT
ACTTCTGTGGTGTG
Features (pLannotate 1.2.2; 30 found; start..end, strand, type, name):
     43..108     +  intron         small t intron: SV40 (simian virus 40) small t antigen intron
    238..258     +  CDS            SV40 NLS: nuclear localization signal of SV40 (simian virus 40) large T antigen
    577..660     +  CDS            large T antigen (fragment): large T antigen from SV40 (simian virus 40)
    683..817     +  polyA_signal   SV40 poly(A) signal: SV40 polyadenylation signal
    984..1313    +  CDS            nef (fragment): NEF_HV1BR - Experimental evidence at protein level: Swiss-Prot protein existence level 1. Extracellular Nef protein targets CD4(+) T-lymphocytes for apoptosis by interacting with CXCR4 surface receptors (PubMed:14990729). From Human immunodeficiency virus type 1 group M subtype B (isolate BRU/LAI) (HIV-1).
   1361..1618    +  LTR            5' LTR (truncated): truncated 5' long terminal repeat (LTR) from HIV-1
   1665..1790    +  misc_feature   HIV-1 Ψ: packaging signal of human immunodeficiency virus type 1
   1774..2137    +  CDS            HIV-1 gag (fragment): gag protein from human immunodeficiency virus 1; gag
   2283..2516    +  misc_feature   RRE: The Rev response element (RRE) of HIV-1 allows for Rev-dependent mRNA export from the nucleus to the cytoplasm.
   2893..2993    +  CDS            Rev (fragment): human immunodeficiency virus 1 (HIV-1) Rev protein; rev; enhances nuclear export of unspliced and incompletely spliced viral mRNAs
   3038..3155    +  misc_feature   cPPT/CTS: central polypurine tract and central termination sequence of HIV-1
   3295..3702    +  promoter       SFFV promoter: spleen focus-forming virus long terminal repeat (LTR) promoter
   3742..4458    +  CDS            EGFP: EGFP is a basic (constitutively fluorescent) green fluorescent protein published in 1996, derived from Aequorea victoria. It is reported to be a rapidly-maturing weak dimer with moderate acid sensitivity.
   4492..5976    +  CDS            LTP_HHV11 (fragment): Experimental evidence at protein level: Swiss-Prot protein existence level 1. Large tegument protein that plays multiple roles in the viral cycle. During viral entry, remains associated with the capsid while most of the tegument is detached and participates in the capsid transport toward the host nucleus. Plays a role in the routing of the capsid at the nuclear pore complex and subsequent uncoating. Within the host nucleus, acts as a deneddylase and promotes the degradation of nuclear CRLs (cullin-RING ubiquitin ligases) and thereby stabilizes nuclear CRL substrates, while cytoplasmic CRLs rem
   5979..6167    +  CDS            nef (fragment): NEF_HV1Z2 - Experimental evidence at protein level: Swiss-Prot protein existence level 1. Extracellular Nef protein targets CD4(+) T-lymphocytes for apoptosis by interacting with CXCR4 surface receptors. From Human immunodeficiency virus type 1 group M subtype D (isolate Z2/CDC-Z34) (HIV-1).
   6169..6200    +  LTR            3' LTR (ΔU3) (fragment): self-inactivating 3' long terminal repeat (LTR) from HIV-1
   6248..6428    +  LTR            5' LTR (truncated): truncated 5' long terminal repeat (LTR) from HIV-1
   7390..7488    -  CDS            TBC1D5 (fragment): TBCD5_HUMAN - Also known as KIAA0210. Experimental evidence at protein level: Swiss-Prot protein existence level 1. May act as a GTPase-activating protein (GAP) for Rab family protein(s). May act as a GAP for RAB7A. Can displace RAB7A and retromer CSC subcomplex from the endosomal membrane to the cytosol; at least retromer displacement seems to require its catalytic activity (PubMed:19531583, PubMed:20923837). Required for retrograde transport of cargo proteins from endosomes to the trans-Golgi network (TGN); the function seems to require its catalytic activity. Involved in regulation of autop
   7894..8173    +  CDS            TcR (fragment): tetracycline efflux protein; tet; confers resistance to tetracycline
   8174..8222    -  misc_feature   bom (fragment): basis of mobility region from pBR322
   8324..8359    -  CDS            rop (fragment): Rop protein, which maintains plasmids at low copy number; rop
   8454..8558    +  promoter       AmpR promoter: bla
   8559..9419    +  CDS            AmpR: β-lactamase; bla; confers resistance to ampicillin, carbenicillin, and related antibiotics
   9590..10178   +  rep_origin     ori: high-copy-number ColE1/pMB1/pBR322/pUC origin of replication
  10361..10417   +  CDS            lacI (fragment): lac repressor; lacI; The lac repressor binds to the lac operator to inhibit transcription in E. coli. This inhibition can be relieved by adding lactose or isopropyl-β-D-thiogalactopyranoside (IPTG).
  10424..10753   +  promoter       SV40 promoter: SV40 enhancer and early promoter
  10953..11072   +  CDS            gpt (fragment): XGPT_ECOLI - Also known as gpp, gxu. Experimental evidence at protein level: Swiss-Prot protein existence level 1. Purine salvage pathway enzyme that catalyzes the transfer of the ribosyl-5-phosphate group from 5-phospho-alpha-D-ribose 1- diphosphate (PRPP) to the N9 position of the 6-oxopurines guanine and xanthine to form the corresponding ribonucleotides GMP (guanosine 5'- monophosphate) and XMP (xanthosine 5'-monophosphate), with the release of PPi. To a lesser extent, also acts on hypoxanthine (PubMed:9100006, PubMed:3886014). Does not ribophosphorylate adenine (PubMed:3886014). From Esch
  11072..11407   +  CDS            gpt (fragment): XGPT_ECOLI - Also known as gpp, gxu. Experimental evidence at protein level: Swiss-Prot protein existence level 1. Purine salvage pathway enzyme that catalyzes the transfer of the ribosyl-5-phosphate group from 5-phospho-alpha-D-ribose 1- diphosphate (PRPP) to the N9 position of the 6-oxopurines guanine and xanthine to form the corresponding ribonucleotides GMP (guanosine 5'- monophosphate) and XMP (xanthosine 5'-monophosphate), with the release of PPi. To a lesser extent, also acts on hypoxanthine (PubMed:9100006, PubMed:3886014). Does not ribophosphorylate adenine (PubMed:3886014). From Esch
  11502..11807   +  CDS            frsA (fragment): FRSA_ECOLI - Also known as yafA. Experimental evidence at protein level: Swiss-Prot protein existence level 1. Catalyzes the hydrolysis of esters (PubMed:15808744). Displays esterase activity toward pNP-butyrate (PubMed:15808744). May stimulate mixed-acid fermentation by acting as a fermentation/respiration switch that down-regulates respiration and up- regulates fermentation rates (PubMed:15169777). From Escherichia coli (strain K12).
  11811..41      +  CDS            small t antigen (fragment) (across the origin): SV40 (simian virus 40) small t antigen
