[The description below was written by a language model from this plasmid's Addgene catalogue record and pLannotate feature annotations shown in this document.]
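Description:
pTRIP-SFFV-EGFP-FLAG-UL36USP (C40) is an HIV-1-derived lentiviral transfer vector of about 11.8 kb, built on the pTRIP-SFFV backbone. It is used to express a tagged fragment of the herpes simplex virus 1 large tegument protein UL36 in mammalian cells. In bacteria it is maintained through a high-copy ColE1/pUC-type origin and selected with ampicillin via the bla gene. The plasmid backbone also carries remnants of older vectors: fragments of the tetracycline resistance gene, rop and bom, plus an SV40 early promoter followed by E. coli gpt sequences and an SV40 small t intron/polyadenylation region. These lie outside the viral genome and play no stated role in the construct's use.

The proviral segment runs from a 5' LTR through the Ψ packaging signal with a partial gag sequence, the Rev response element for Rev-dependent RNA export, and the cPPT/CTS central flap, a hallmark of TRIP vectors that aids nuclear import of the reverse-transcribed genome. It ends in a ΔU3 self-inactivating 3' LTR, which silences LTR-driven transcription after integration. No WPRE is annotated.

Expression comes from the internal spleen focus-forming virus LTR promoter, a strong constitutive promoter. It drives EGFP fused through a FLAG tag (listed in the catalogue but not separately annotated) to UL36 amino acids 25–520. This fragment begins at the second ATG of UL36, which places the cysteine at position 40, and comprises the N-terminal USP region of the protein. The annotated function of the large tegument protein includes deneddylase activity. Packaged vector allows stable, fluorescently trackable expression of this viral protein domain. The associated study concerns viral proteins, centromeric DNA amplification and nuclear cGAS activation.
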