Addgene plasmid #235548: pTRIP-SFFV-EGFP-FLAG-UL36USP (C40)
Purpose: To express GFP-FLAG-UL36USP (C40) - region 25-520 of UL36
Depositing lab: Nicolas Manel. Depositing organization: Institut Curie. Publication: Centromeric DNA amplification triggered by viral proteins activates nuclear cGAS. Lahaye X, Tran Van P, Chakraborty C, Shmakova A, Cao NTB, Ferran H, Ait-Mohamed O, Maurin M, Waterfall JJ, Kaufer BB, Fischer P, Hennig T, Dolken L, Lomonte P, Fachinetti D, Manel N. Cell. 2025 May 29:S0092-8674(25)00556-2. doi: 10.1016/j.cell.2025.05.008. PubMed 40460826.
Backbone
  Vector backbone: pTRIP-SFFV
  Vector type: Lentiviral
Growth in bacteria
  Bacterial resistance: Ampicillin, 100 μg/mL
  Growth temperature: 30°C
  Growth strain: NEB Stable
  Copy number: High Copy
Gene/Insert
  Gene/Insert name: UL36USP (C40)
  Species: Herpes simplex virus 1 (HSV-1)
  Mutation: N-terminal part of UL36 starting at the second ATG of UL36 (leading to a cysteine at position 40). Amino acids 25-520.
  Tag / fusion protein: EGFP-FLAG (N terminal on insert)
  Cloning method: Restriction Enzyme; 5′ cloning site Unknown (unknown if destroyed)
Terms and licenses: Academic/Nonprofit Terms; Industry Terms: Not Available to Industry
How to cite: pTRIP-SFFV-EGFP-FLAG-UL36USP (C40) was a gift from Nicolas Manel (Addgene plasmid # 235548 ; http://n2t.net/addgene:235548 ; RRID:Addgene_235548)
